Addgene plasmid #109085: NK594
Purpose: Reporter gene expression in S. rosetta
Depositing lab: Nicole King. Publication: Transfection of choanoflagellates illuminates their cell biology and the ancestry of animal septins. Booth DS, Szmidt-Middleton H, King N. Mol Biol Cell. 2018 Dec 1;29(25):3026-3038. doi: 10.1091/mbc.E18-08-0514. Epub 2018 Oct 3. PubMed 30281390.
Backbone
  Vector backbone: pDSB_0029
  Vector type: Choanoflagellate Expression
Growth in bacteria
  Bacterial resistance: Ampicillin, 100 μg/mL
  Growth temperature: 37°C
  Growth strain: DH5alpha
  Copy number: High Copy
Gene/Insert
  Gene/Insert name: TagRFP-T (alt name: pActAvrII_TagRFP-T)
  Species: Synthetic
  Cloning method: Restriction Enzyme; 5′ cloning site unknown (unknown if destroyed); 3′ cloning site unknown (unknown if destroyed)
Terms and licenses: Academic/Nonprofit Terms; Industry Terms: Not Available to Industry
Depositor comments: pDSB_0035 . Please visit https://www.biorxiv.org/content/early/2018/06/09/343111 for bioRxiv preprint.
How to cite: NK594 was a gift from Nicole King (Addgene plasmid # 109085 ; http://n2t.net/addgene:109085 ; RRID:Addgene_109085)
