[The description below was written by a language model from this plasmid's Addgene catalogue record and pLannotate feature annotations shown in this document.]
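Description:
NK594 (also recorded as pDSB_0035, with the insert alias pActAvrII_TagRFP-T) is a 4.3 kb choanoflagellate expression plasmid built on the pDSB_0029 backbone and designed for reporter gene expression in Salpingoeca rosetta. In bacteria it behaves as a standard pUC-type cloning plasmid: a high-copy ColE1/pMB1-family origin drives replication, and a β-lactamase gene under its own bla promoter provides ampicillin selection. The annotated remnants of the lac region (a lacI fragment, CAP binding site, lac promoter and operator, a partial pUC18/19 multiple cloning site and a lacZα fragment), along with short bom and rop fragments, are leftovers of the pUC/pBR322 lineage rather than functional parts of the payload.

The payload is the coding sequence for TagRFP-T, a constitutively fluorescent red protein derived from the Entacmaea quadricolor protein family. It sits between the lac operator and the MCS remnant, flanked by roughly 700 bp upstream and 200 bp downstream that the automated annotation leaves unlabelled. These unannotated stretches presumably hold the choanoflagellate regulatory sequences needed for expression. The alias suggests an actin-derived promoter carrying an AvrII site, but the record does not explicitly state the promoter or 3′ regulatory element, and the cloning sites are listed as unknown. No selectable marker for choanoflagellates is annotated, so the feature table supports reporter expression without drug selection in the host.

The plasmid is used as a red fluorescent reporter for transfection of S. rosetta, for example to confirm DNA delivery and expression or to mark transfected cells for cell-biological imaging.
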