Features (pLannotate 1.2.2; 12 found; start..end, strand, type, name):
     93..197     +  promoter       AmpR promoter: bla
    198..1058    +  CDS            AmpR: β-lactamase; bla; confers resistance to ampicillin, carbenicillin, and related antibiotics
   1229..1817    +  rep_origin     ori: high-copy-number ColE1/pMB1/pBR322/pUC origin of replication
   2000..2092    +  CDS            lacI (fragment): lac repressor; lacI; The lac repressor binds to the lac operator to inhibit transcription in E. coli. This inhibition can be relieved by adding lactose or isopropyl-β-D-thiogalactopyranoside (IPTG).
   2105..2126    +  protein_bind   CAP binding site: CAP binding activates transcription in the presence of cAMP. E. coli catabolite activator protein
   2141..2171    +  promoter       lac promoter: promoter for the E. coli lac operon
   2179..2195    +  protein_bind   lac operator: The lac repressor binds to the lac operator to inhibit transcription in E. coli. This inhibition can be relieved by adding lactose or isopropyl-β-D-thiogalactopyranoside (IPTG). lac repressor encoded by lacI
   2894..3625    +  CDS            TagRFP-T: TagRFP-T is a basic (constitutively fluorescent) red fluorescent protein published in 2008, derived from Entacmaea quadricolor. It has low acid sensitivity.
   3833..3865    -  misc_feature   MCS (fragment): pUC18/19 multiple cloning site
   3862..4019    +  CDS            lacZα (fragment): LacZα fragment of β-galactosidase; lacZ fragment
   4025..4124    -  misc_feature   bom (fragment): basis of mobility region from pBR322
   4226..4261    -  CDS            rop (fragment): Rop protein, which maintains plasmids at low copy number; rop
>Addgene plasmid #109085 | NK594 | addgene full sequence | sequence record 210426 | Addgene NGS Result
GAAAGGGCCTCGTGATACGCCTATTTTTATAGGTTAATGTCATGATAATAATGGTTTCTTAGACGTCAGG
TGGCACTTTTCGGGGAAATGTGCGCGGAACCCCTATTTGTTTATTTTTCTAAATACATTCAAATATGTAT
CCGCTCATGAGACAATAACCCTGATAAATGCTTCAATAATATTGAAAAAGGAAGAGTATGAGTATTCAAC
ATTTCCGTGTCGCCCTTATTCCCTTTTTTGCGGCATTTTGCCTTCCTGTTTTTGCTCACCCAGAAACGCT
GGTGAAAGTAAAAGATGCTGAAGATCAGTTGGGTGCACGAGTGGGTTACATCGAACTGGATCTCAACAGC
GGTAAGATCCTTGAGAGTTTTCGCCCCGAAGAACGTTTTCCAATGATGAGCACTTTTAAAGTTCTGCTAT
GTGGCGCGGTATTATCCCGTATTGACGCCGGGCAAGAGCAACTCGGTCGCCGCATACACTATTCTCAGAA
TGACTTGGTTGAGTACTCACCAGTCACAGAAAAGCATCTTACGGATGGCATGACAGTAAGAGAATTATGC
AGTGCTGCCATAACCATGAGTGATAACACTGCGGCCAACTTACTTCTGACAACGATCGGAGGACCGAAGG
AGCTAACCGCTTTTTTGCACAACATGGGGGATCATGTAACTCGCCTTGATCGTTGGGAACCGGAGCTGAA
TGAAGCCATACCAAACGACGAGCGTGACACCACGATGCCTGTAGCAATGGCAACAACGTTGCGCAAACTA
TTAACTGGCGAACTACTTACTCTAGCTTCCCGGCAACAATTAATAGACTGGATGGAGGCGGATAAAGTTG
CAGGACCACTTCTGCGCTCGGCCCTTCCGGCTGGCTGGTTTATTGCTGATAAATCTGGAGCCGGTGAGCG
TGGGTCTCGCGGTATCATTGCAGCACTGGGGCCAGATGGTAAGCCCTCCCGTATCGTAGTTATCTACACG
ACGGGGAGTCAGGCAACTATGGATGAACGAAATAGACAGATCGCTGAGATAGGTGCCTCACTGATTAAGC
ATTGGTAACTGTCAGACCAAGTTTACTCATATATACTTTAGATTGATTTAAAACTTCATTTTTAATTTAA
AAGGATCTAGGTGAAGATCCTTTTTGATAATCTCATGACCAAAATCCCTTAACGTGAGTTTTCGTTCCAC
TGAGCGTCAGACCCCGTAGAAAAGATCAAAGGATCTTCTTGAGATCCTTTTTTTCTGCGCGTAATCTGCT
GCTTGCAAACAAAAAAACCACCGCTACCAGCGGTGGTTTGTTTGCCGGATCAAGAGCTACCAACTCTTTT
TCCGAAGGTAACTGGCTTCAGCAGAGCGCAGATACCAAATACTGTTCTTCTAGTGTAGCCGTAGTTAGGC
CACCACTTCAAGAACTCTGTAGCACCGCCTACATACCTCGCTCTGCTAATCCTGTTACCAGTGGCTGCTG
CCAGTGGCGATAAGTCGTGTCTTACCGGGTTGGACTCAAGACGATAGTTACCGGATAAGGCGCAGCGGTC
GGGCTGAACGGGGGGTTCGTGCACACAGCCCAGCTTGGAGCGAACGACCTACACCGAACTGAGATACCTA
CAGCGTGAGCTATGAGAAAGCGCCACGCTTCCCGAAGGGAGAAAGGCGGACAGGTATCCGGTAAGCGGCA
GGGTCGGAACAGGAGAGCGCACGAGGGAGCTTCCAGGGGGAAACGCCTGGTATCTTTATAGTCCTGTCGG
GTTTCGCCACCTCTGACTTGAGCGTCGATTTTTGTGATGCTCGTCAGGGGGGCGGAGCCTATGGAAAAAC
GCCAGCAACGCGGCCTTTTTACGGTTCCTGGCCTTTTGCTGGCCTTTTGCTCACATGTTCTTTCCTGCGT
TATCCCCTGATTCTGTGGATAACCGTATTACCGCCTTTGAGTGAGCTGATACCGCTCGCCGCAGCCGAAC
GACCGAGCGCAGCGAGTCAGTGAGCGAGGAAGCGGAAGAGCGCCCAATACGCAAACCGCCTCTCCCCGCG
CGTTGGCCGATTCATTAATGCAGCTGGCACGACAGGTTTCCCGACTGGAAAGCGGGCAGTGAGCGCAACG
CAATTAATGTGAGTTAGCTCACTCATTAGGCACCCCAGGCTTTACACTTTATGCTTCCGGCTCGTATGTT
GTGTGGAATTGTGAGCGGATAACAATTTCACACAGGAAACAGCTATGACCATGATTACGCCAAGCTTGTA
ACAAACTGCCCTGCACCTCGTCTGCCACCTCGGTTGCCACCTTGTCCTCGTTCCCCACCACCTTGTCCTC
GTCCGCTGCCAGCATCGCGATCAGCGTGCTTGCGCTTGGCGCTGCTGCTGCCGGACTTCCCGTTATCGGC
CATACTTTTTGTGGTGTTTCCAGGCGAGATGCGCTGTTGGCAAAGCAAAATGGCAAAACGGCCTTTGCCA
CACGCCATCCTCGCCTCACCTCGACGTGCGGCTTTCCTAAACAGGAAACCTGACGAAACGAATTGAGCGC
ATTGGCACACGTGTGCTGTGCGCTTTGTGTCGCTGCATGCTATCCACCACGCACCACCCAATCAGTCCAA
CTGTGACGTGTCACGCCTAGGCGAAAAAGCGGCGAGAGCGCCAAAGCAAACGCCAAACAAAAACCAAAGA
AGAGCAAACGCAGCGAACTGATGTGAGACAAGGGGGCGGTGCAATGCGTCACTGAACGTGCAAAAGCCAA
AAACAACCAAGAAGCAGCTGCACAACACAACAACAACAACAACAACAACAACACCTTGTTGTCGCAGCTC
TACGTTTGGCATTTTCCTGTTGTTCTCTCTTGCGATCAGTCCGTGTCTCTTTTCTCCCCCTTTTCCCAGA
CCACAACCACAAAACAACCAGCCATGGTCTCCAAGGGCGAGGAGCTGATCAAGGAGAACATGCACATGAA
GCTCTACATGGAGGGCACCGTCAACAACCACCACTTCAAGTGCACCTCCGAGGGCGAGGGCAAGCCCTAC
GAGGGCACCCAGACCATGCGCATCAAGGTCGTCGAGGGCGGCCCCCTCCCCTTCGCCTTCGACATCCTCG
CCACCTCCTTCATGTACGGCTCCCGCACCTTCATCAACCACACCCAGGGCATCCCCGACTTCTTCAAGCA
GTCCTTCCCCGAGGGCTTCACCTGGGAGCGCGTCACCACCTACGAGGACGGCGGCGTCCTCACCGCCACC
CAGGACACCTCCCTGCAGGACGGCTGCCTCATCTACAACGTCAAGATCCGCGGCGTCAACTTCCCCTCCA
ACGGCCCCGTCATGCAGAAGAAGACCCTCGGCTGGGAGGCCAACACCGAGATGCTCTACCCCGCCGACGG
CGGCCTCGAGGGCCGCACCGACATGGCCCTCAAGCTCGTCGGCGGCGGCCACCTCATCTGCAACTTCAAG
ACCACCTACCGCTCCAAGAAGCCCGCCAAGAACCTCAAGATGCCCGGCGTCTACTACGTCGACCACCGCC
TCGAGCGCATCAAGGAGGCCGACAAGGAGACCTACGTCGAGCAGCACGAGGTCGCCGTCGCCCGCTACTG
CGACCTCCCCTCCAAGCTCGGCCACAAGCTCAACGGCATGGACGAGCTGTACAAGGCTTAAGCGCCTCGT
TGGTCATTGCCACCTTGTTGCCTCTTTTGCTGTTGTCCTCGTGTCGACGCGTGCCACGTGCGCTTGTTGT
GAGTTGATTCTGCTTCTTGTGCACGTCATGCCGAGCCCTTGGGCCCCGCAATAAACCCACTATGCCAGTG
TAACTATCCTTCCCCCCAATGTATAACTGTGACGATCAATGAGCGGTGCCCGTCTAGAGGATCCCCGGGT
ACCGAGCTCGAATTCACTGGCCGTCGTTTTACAACGTCGTGACTGGGAAAACCCTGGCGTTACCCAACTT
AATCGCCTTGCAGCACATCCCCCTTTCGCCAGCTGGCGTAATAGCGAAGAGGCCCGCACCGATCGCCCTT
CCCAACAGTTGCGCAGCCTGAATGGCGAATGGCGCCTGATGCGGTATTTTCTCCTTACGCATCTGTGCGG
TATTTCACACCGCATATGGTGCACTCTCAGTACAATCTGCTCTGATGCCGCATAGTTAAGCCAGCCCCGA
CACCCGCCAACACCCGCTGACGCGCCCTGACGGGCTTGTCTGCTCCCGGCATCCGCTTACAGACAAGCTG
TGACCGTCTCCGGGAGCTGCATGTGTCAGAGGTTTTCACCGTCATCACCGAAACGCGCGAGAC
